>Addgene plasmid #162511 | hPGK-ABE7.10-P2A-GFP | addgene full sequence | sequence record 319261 | Addgene NGS Result
AACCACCAGAGTCAGTAGAGGATTGTGCTTTTTTCTGGGCGTTAAAGACCTGCCTGGGCATGCGAAAAAA
GTAACACAACAGCGCCGCACATTCGTCCGCCAATATGCCTTCTGTGATTTCTACCCGGTGGTTCATGCCT
GGGTAATGCAGCACGTCCATCAGTGAACCTGCGGCACCCGTCTTGGCGTTGCGAACACCGAATACAACTC
GTCCAATGCGGGAGTGAATCATAGCTCCCGCGCACATTACGCAAGGTTCAAACGTGACGTACAGCGTCGC
ATCGATAAGTCGATAATTCTGCATCACAAGCCCTCCCTGTCGAAGGGCCATGATTTCCGCATGTGCAGTG
GGGTCGTGGAGTCCGATTGCCCTATTCCAACCTTCGCCGATTACGCGATTGTTGAGCACGAGTACTGCCC
CCACGGGCACCTCGCGTTCATCTCGAGCCCTCTTTGCGAGAGTCAATGCGTGTCTCATCCAGTACTCATG
GGAAAACTCGACTTCGGAAGAACCACCAGAAGAACCACCAGAACTTTCGGGTGTGGCGGACTCTGAGGTC
CCGGGAGTCTCGCTGCCGCTAGAACCACCAGAAGAACCACCAGAGTCAGTAGAGGATTGTGCTTTTTTCT
GGGCCTTGATCTCCTGCCTCCGCATGCGAAAAAAGTCGGACAACAGCGCCGCACATTCGTCCGCCAATAT
GCCTTCTGTGATTTCTACCCGGTGGTTCATGCCTGGGTGATGCAGCACGTCCATCAGTGAACCTGCGGCA
CCCGTCTTGGCGTCGCGGGCACCGAATACAACTCGTCCAATGCGGGAGTGAATCATAGCTCCCGCGCACA
TTACGCAAGGTTCAAGCGTGACGTACAGCGTCGCATCGATAAGTCGATAATTCTGCATCACAAGCCCTCC
CTGTCGAAGGGCCATGATTTCCGCATGTGCAGTGGGGTCGTGGCGTCCGATCGGCCTATTCCAACCTTCG
CCGATTACGCGATTGTTATGCACGAGTACTGCCCCCACGGGCACCTCGCGTTCATCCCAAGCCCTCTTTG
CGAGAGTCAATGCGTGTCTCATCCAGTACTCATGGGAAAACTCGACTTCGGACATGGTGGCGGCTCTCCC
TATAGTGAGTCGTATTAGCGGCCCTGGGGAGAGAGGTCGGTGATTCGGTCAACGAGGGAGCCGACTGCCG
ACGTGCGCTCCGGAGGCTTGCAGAATGCGGAACACCGCGCGGGCAGGAACAGGGCCCACACTACCGCCCC
ACACCCCGCCTCCCGCACCGCCCCTTCCCGGCCGCTGCTCTCGGCGCGCCCTGCTGAGCAGCCGCTATTG
GCCACAGCCCATCGCGGTCGGCGCGCTGCCATTGCTCCCTGGCGCTGTCCGTCTGCGAGGGTACTAGTGA
GACGTGCGGCTTCCGTTTGTCACGTCCGGCACGCCGCGAACCGCAAGGAACCTTCCCGACTTAGGGGCGG
AGCAGGAAGCGTCGCCGGGGGGCCCACAAGGGTAGCGGCGAAGATCCGGGTGACGCTGCGAACGGACGTG
AAGAATGTGCGAGACCCAGGGTCGGCGCCGCTGCGTTTCCCGGAACCACGCCCAGAGCAGCCGCGTCCCT
GCGCAAACCCAGGGCTGCCTTGGAAAAGGCGCAACCCCAACCCCTATATCTGGCCCGTACATCGCGAAGC
AGCGCAAAACGCCTAACCCTAAGCAGATTCTTCATGCAATTGTCGGTCAAGCCTTGCCTTGTTGTAGCTT
AAATTTTGCTCGCGCACTACTCAGCGACCTCCAACACACAAGCAGGGAGCAGATACTGGCTTAACTATGC
GGCATCAGAGCAGATTGTACTGAGAGTCGACCCTAGGGGATCGGGAGATCGATCTCCCGATCCGTCGACG
TCAGGTGGCACTTTTCGGGGAAATGTGCGCGGAACCCCTATTTGTTTATTTTTCTAAATACATTCAAATA
TGTATCCGCTCATGAGACAATAACCCTGATAAATGCTTCAATAATATTGAAAAAGGAAGAGTATGAGTAT
TCAACATTTCCGTGTCGCCCTTATTCCCTTTTTTGCGGCATTTTGCCTTCCTGTTTTTGCTCACCCAGAA
ACGCTGGTGAAAGTAAAAGATGCTGAAGATCAGTTGGGTGCACGAGTGGGTTACATCGAACTGGATCTCA
ACAGCGGTAAGATCCTTGAGAGTTTTCGCCCCGAAGAACGTTTTCCAATGATGAGCACTTTTAAAGTTCT
GCTATGTGGCGCGGTATTATCCCGTATTGACGCCGGGCAAGAGCAACTCGGTCGCCGCATACACTATTCT
CAGAATGACTTGGTTGAGTACTCACCAGTCACAGAAAAGCATCTTACGGATGGCATGACAGTAAGAGAAT
TATGCAGTGCTGCCATAACCATGAGTGATAACACTGCGGCCAACTTACTTCTGACAACGATCGGAGGACC
GAAGGAGCTAACCGCTTTTTTGCACAACATGGGGGATCATGTAACTCGCCTTGATCGTTGGGAACCGGAG
CTGAATGAAGCCATACCAAACGACGAGCGTGACACCACGATGCCTGTAGCAATGGCAACAACGTTGCGCA
AACTATTAACTGGCGAACTACTTACTCTAGCTTCCCGGCAACAATTAATAGACTGGATGGAGGCGGATAA
AGTTGCAGGACCACTTCTGCGCTCGGCCCTTCCGGCTGGCTGGTTTATTGCTGATAAATCTGGAGCCGGT
GAGCGTGGGTCTCGCGGTATCATTGCAGCACTGGGGCCAGATGGTAAGCCCTCCCGTATCGTAGTTATCT
ACACGACGGGGAGTCAGGCAACTATGGATGAACGAAATAGACAGATCGCTGAGATAGGTGCCTCACTGAT
TAAGCATTGGTAACTGTCAGACCAAGTTTACTCATATATACTTTAGATTGATTTAAAACTTCATTTTTAA
TTTAAAAGGATCTAGGTGAAGATCCTTTTTGATAATCTCATGACCAAAATCCCTTAACGTGAGTTTTCGT
TCCACTGAGCGTCAGACCCCGTAGAAAAGATCAAAGGATCTTCTTGAGATCCTTTTTTTCTGCGCGTAAT
CTGCTGCTTGCAAACAAAAAAACCACCGCTACCAGCGGTGGTTTGTTTGCCGGATCAAGAGCTACCAACT
CTTTTTCCGAAGGTAACTGGCTTCAGCAGAGCGCAGATACCAAATACTGTTCTTCTAGTGTAGCCGTAGT
TAGGCCACCACTTCAAGAACTCTGTAGCACCGCCTACATACCTCGCTCTGCTAATCCTGTTACCAGTGGC
TGCTGCCAGTGGCGATAAGTCGTGTCTTACCGGGTTGGACTCAAGACGATAGTTACCGGATAAGGCGCAG
CGGTCGGGCTGAACGGGGGGTTCGTGCACACAGCCCAGCTTGGAGCGAACGACCTACACCGAACTGAGAT
ACCTACAGCGTGAGCTATGAGAAAGCGCCACGCTTCCCGAAGGGAGAAAGGCGGACAGGTATCCGGTAAG
CGGCAGGGTCGGAACAGGAGAGCGCACGAGGGAGCTTCCAGGGGGAAACGCCTGGTATCTTTATAGTCCT
GTCGGGTTTCGCCACCTCTGACTTGAGCGTCGATTTTTGTGATGCTCGTCAGGGGGGCGGAGCCTATGGA
AAAACGCCAGCAACGCGGCCTTTTTACGGTTCCTGGCCTTTTGCTGGCCTTTTGCTCACATGTTCTTTCC
TGCGTTATCCCCTGATTCTGTGGATAACCGTATTACCGCCTTTGAGTGAGCTGATACCGCTCGCCGCAGC
CGAACGACCGAGCGCAGCGAGTCAGTGAGCGAGGAAGCGGAAGAGCGCCCAATACGCAAACCGCCTCTCC
CCGCGCGTTGGCCGATTCATTAATGCAGCTGGCACGACAGGTTTCCCGACTGGAAAGCGGGCAGTGAGCG
CAACGCAATTAATGTGAGTTAGCTCACTCATTAGGCACCCTAGGCTTTACACTTTATGCTTCCGGCTCGT
ATGTTGTGTGGAATTGTGAGCGGATAACAATTTCACACAGGAAACAGCTATGACCATGATTACGCCAAGC
TCTAGCTAGAGGTCGACGGTATCGAGCCCCAGCTGGTTCTTTCCGCCTCAGAAGCCATAGAGCCCACCGC
ATCCCCAGCATGCCTGCTATTGTCTTCCCAATCCTCCCCCTTGCTGTCCTGCCCCACCCCACCCCCCAGA
ATAGAATGACACCTACTCAGACAATGCGATGCAATTTCCTCATTTTATTAGGAAAGGACAGTGGGAGTGG
CACCTTCCAGGGTCAAGGAAGGCACGGGGGAGGGGCAAACAACAGATGGCTGGCAACTAGAAGGCACAGT
CGAGGCTGATCAGCGGGTTTAAACTCAATGGTGATGGTGATGATGACCGGTTAGACTTTCCTCTTCTTCT
TGGGAGAACCACCAGACTTGTACAGCTCGTCCATGCCGAGAGTGATCCCGGCGGCGGTCACGAACTCCAG
CAGGACCATGTGATCGCGCTTCTCGTTGGGGTCTTTGCTCAGGGCGGACTGGGTGCTCAGGTAGTGGTTG
TCGGGCAGCAGCACGGGGCCGTCGCCGATGGGGGTGTTCTGCTGGTAGTGGTCGGCGAGCTGCACGCTGC
CGTCCTCGATGTTGTGGCGGATCTTGAAGTTCACCTTGATGCCGTTCTTCTGCTTGTCGGCCATGATATA
GACGTTGTGGCTGTTGTAGTTGTACTCCAGCTTGTGCCCCAGGATGTTGCCGTCCTCCTTGAAGTCGATG
CCCTTCAGCTCGATGCGGTTCACCAGGGTGTCGCCCTCGAACTTCACCTCGGCGCGGGTCTTGTAGTTGC
CGTCGTCCTTGAAGAAGATGGTGCGCTCCTGGACGTAGCCTTCGGGCATGGCGGACTTGAAGAAGTCGTG
CTGCTTCATGTGGTCGGGGTAGCGGCTGAAGCACTGCACTCCATAGGTCAGGGTGGTCACGAGGGTGGGC
CAGGGCACGGGCAGCTTGCCGGTGGTGCAGATGAACTTCAGGGTCAGCTTGCCGTAGGTGGCATCGCCCT
CGCCCTCGCCGGACACGCTGAACTTGTGGCCGTTTACGTCGCCGTCCAGCTCGACCAGGATGGGCACCAC
CCCGGTGAACAGCTCCTCGCCCTTGCTCACCATAGGTCCAGGGTTCTCCTCCACGTCTCCAGCCTGCTTC
AGCAGGCTGAAGTTAGTAGCGTCACCCCCAAGCTGTGACAAATCTATCCGAGTTTCATATAATCCCGTGA
TGGATTGGTGAATCAGTGTCGCGTCTAGCACCTCCTTGGTAGAAGTGTATCGTTTGCGATCTATCGTTGT
GTCAAAATACTTGAATGCGGCTGGAGCGCCGAGGTTGGTAAGAGTAAACAAATGGATAATATTTTCCGCC
TGCTCACGTATGGGTTTATCCCTGTGCTTGTTGTATGCGCTTAATACTTTGTCCAGATTGGCATCAGCTA
GGATGACTCTCTTACTGAATTCCGAAATTTGCTCTATGATTTCGTCGAGATAATGTTTGTGCTGCTCAAC
AAAAAGTTGCTTCTGTTCGTTATCTTCAGGTGAACCTTTCAACTTCTCGTAATGGGACGCTAAATACAGG
AAATTCACGTATTTAGACGGTAGTGCGAGTTCGTTCCCCTTTTGAAGCTCTCCGGCGCTAGCCAACATCC
GTTTTCGGCCATTTTCTAACTCAAACAGACTATACTTTGGTAGTTTAATTATGAGATCCTTTTTTACTTC
CTTGTAACCTTTCGCCTCAAGGAAGTCGATGGGGTTCTTTTCAAAAGACGAGCGCTCCATAATCGTTATC
CCCAATAATTCTTTGACTGACTTCAGTTTCTTGGATTTTCCCTTCTCAACTTTTGCCACTACTAGGACAG
AATAGGCAACTGTAGGGCTATCGAAGCCACCGTACTTTTTCGGGTCCCAGTCCTTTTTACGAGCGATGAG
CTTATCACTATTCCTTTTTGGAAGAATCGATTCCTTTGAAAACCCTCCGGTCTGCACCTCAGTTTTCTTT
ACTATGTTGACTTGGGGCATGGACAAAACTTTTCTCACCGTCGCGAAGTCCCGGCCCTTATCCCATACGA
TTTCACCTGTCTCCCCATTGGTTTCAATTAAAGGTCGTTTGCGTATCTCTCCGTTTGCCAGAGTGATTTC
CGTCTTAAAGAAATTCATAATGTTAGAATAAAAGAAGTATTTGGCTGTAGCCTTGCCTATCTCCTGTTCG
CTTTTCGCGATCATCTTACGGACGTCATAAACTTTGTAATCACCATACACAAACTCACTTTCTAGCTTCG
GGTATTTCTTAATGAGTGCGGTCCCTACGACGGCATTAAGATAAGCGTCGTGCGCATGGTGGTAGTTATT
TATCTCCCTAACTTTATAGAATTGAAAATCCTTTCTGAAGTCCGACACCAATTTTGACTTTAAAGTGATT
ACTTTGACTTCCCGAATCAGCTTATCGTTCTCGTCGTATTTCGTATTCATTCGGGAATCTAGTATCTGTG
CAACATGCTTTGTGATTTGGCGGGTTTCCACGAGCTGACGTTTAATAAATCCGGCCTTGTCAAGTTCAGA
CAAGCCACCCCTCTCAGCTTTAGTTAAGTTATCGAACTTTCTTTGCGTTATCAGTTTCGCATTTAGGAGC
TGCCGCCAATAGTTCTTCATTTTCTTTACGACTTCCTCGCTTGGAACATTGTCACTTTTCCCTCGGTTCT
TATCCGAGCGTGTAAGCACTTTATTGTCGATTGAATCGTCCTTCAAAAAGGATTGGGGTACAATGTGATC
GACGTCGTAATCAGATAAACGGTTTATGTCCAGTTCCTGATCAACATACATGTCCCTTCCATTTTGTAGG
TAATAGAGGTAAAGTTTCTCGTTCTGCAATTGGGTATTTTCCACAGGATGCTCCTTTAAGATCTGGCTGC
CCAGTTCTTTAATACCCTCTTCTATTCTCTTCATCCGCTCTCGACTGTTTTTTTGCCCCTTCTGAGTCGT
TTGATTTTCGCGTGCCATCTCGATTACAATGTTTTCCGGTTTGTGACGTCCCATGACCTTAACTAGCTCA
TCCACTACTTTGACTGTCTGGAGTATGCCCTTTTTGATGGCTGGCGAACCAGCAAGATTCGCAATATGTT
CGTGCAATGAGTCCCCTTGTCCGGAAACCTGTGCCTTTTGTATATCCTCTTTGAAGGTTAAAGAGTCATC
ATGGATCAGCTGCATAAAGTTCCTATTGGCGAAGCCGTCGCTCTTTAGAAAATCGAGAATAGTTTTACCA
CTTTGCTTGTCTCTTATCCCGTTGATAAGTTTCCGCGACAATCGTCCCCAGCCCGTATAGCGACGCCTCT
TTAACTGTTTCATAACCTTATCGTCGAACAGGTGAGCGTATGTTTTTAGTCTTTCCTCAATCATTTCCCG
ATCTTCAAAGAGGGTAAGAGTCAACACTATATCTTCTAAGATATCTTCATTCTCTTCGTTATCCAGGAAG
TCCTTATCTTTAATTATCTTTAGGAGGTCATGATACGTACCAAGTGACGCATTAAATCGATCTTCTACCC
CGGAGATCTCGACAGAATCGAAGCATTCAATTTTCTTAAAGTAGTCCTCTTTCAATTGCTTAACTGTCAC
TTTGCGGTTGGTCTTGAATAACAGATCTACTATTGCTTTCTTCTGTTCTCCGCTTAGAAAGGCGGGTTTA
CGCATGCCCTCAGTGACATACTTAACTTTCGTGAGTTCATTGTACACTGTGAAATACTCGTAAAGTAAAC
TGTGCTTAGGCAATACTTTTTCGTTCGGTAAATTCTTGTCAAAGTTGGTCATCCTCTCGATGAACGATTG
AGCTGACGCACCTTTATCGACAACTTCCTCAAAATTCCATGGAGTAATCGTTTCTTCGGACTTTCTTGTC
ATCCATGCGAACCGAGAGTTCCCTCGGGCCAGGGGTCCCACATAGTAAGGTATGCGAAAGGTTAGGATTT
TCTCAATCTTTTCACGATTGTCTTTGAGGAACGGATAAAAATCCTCCTGCCTTCTAAGTATAGCATGCAA
TTCGCCTAAGTGGATTTGATGTGGAATGCTACCGTTGTCGAAAGTCCGCTGCTTTCGCAGTAGATCTTCG
CGATTGAGTTTTACAAGCAACTCTTCCGTCCCATCCATCTTCTCTAATATGGGTTTGATAAACTTGTAGA
ATTCCTCTTGACTCGCTCCGCCGTCAATATAACCTGCGTACCCGTTTTTCGACTGATCAAAGAATATTTC
CTTATATTTCTCAGGCAGTTGCTGACGGACTAGGGCCTTGAGAAGTGTCAAGTCTTGGTGATGTTCATCG
TACCTTTTGATCATTGAAGCGGATAACGGCGCCTTGGTAATCTCAGTATTAACTCTCAGTATGTCAGATA
GGAGGATTGCATCGCTAAGGTTTTTGGCAGCCAAAAATAAGTCCGCATACTGATCTCCAATTTGTGCCAG
TAGATTGTCGAGATCGTCATCGTACGTGTCCTTACTAAGCTGCAATTTGGCATCTTCAGCTAAGTCGAAG
TTCGACTTAAAATTTGGTGTCAGGCCTAGTGAGAGCGCTATAAGGTTACCGAACAACCCATTTTTCTTCT
CTCCGGGTAATTGTGCGATCAGGTTTTCTAGCCGTCGGGATTTAGAGAGGCGGGCGCTAAGAATAGCCTT
CGCATCCACGCCACTTGCATTTATAGGGTTCTCTTCAAACAACTGATTATAGGTTTGTACTAACTGGATG
AACAGTTTGTCGACATCCGAGTTGTCCGGATTTAGATCACCCTCAATGAGAAAGTGCCCACGGAACTTTA
TCATATGGGCAAGAGCCAAGTAGATTAACCTCAGGTCCGCTTTATCAGTTGAGTCAACTAGCTTTTTTCT
GAGGTGATAAATCGTTGGGTACTTTTCATGATATGCCACCTCATCTACTATGTTTCCAAAGATGGGGTGC
CGTTCATGTTTCTTGTCCTCTTCGACAAGGAAGGACTCTTCCAAACGGTGAAAGAAAGAATCGTCAACTT
TGGCCATCTCATTGCTAAAAATTTCTTGTAAGTAACATATTCGGTTCTTGCGACGTGTATACCTTCTCCG
AGCGGTTCGTTTCAGGCGAGTCGCCTCTGCCGTTTCGCCACTATCGAATAGGAGGGCACCGATAAGATTC
TTTTTAATCGAATGACGGTCTGTGTTCCCCAACACCTTAAATTTCTTTGAAGGTACTTTGTATTCATCGG
TTATGACAGCCCATCCAACGGAATTAGTGCCGATGGCTAAACCAATAGAATACTTTTTATCAGAACCACC
AGAAGAACCACCAGAACTTTCGGGTGTGGCGGACTCTGAGGTCCCGGGAGTCTCGCTGCCGCTAGAACCA
CCAGAAG
Features (pLannotate 1.2.2; 16 found; start..end, strand, type, name):
   1119..1137    -  promoter       T7 promoter: promoter for bacteriophage T7 RNA polymerase
   1144..1654    -  promoter       hPGK promoter: human phosphoglycerate kinase 1 promoter
   1803..1847    +  misc_feature   bom (fragment): basis of mobility region from pBR322
   1918..2022    +  promoter       AmpR promoter: bla
   2023..2883    +  CDS            AmpR: β-lactamase; bla; confers resistance to ampicillin, carbenicillin, and related antibiotics
   3054..3642    +  rep_origin     ori: high-copy-number ColE1/pMB1/pBR322/pUC origin of replication
   3825..3917    +  CDS            lacI (fragment): lac repressor; lacI; The lac repressor binds to the lac operator to inhibit transcription in E. coli. This inhibition can be relieved by adding lactose or isopropyl-β-D-thiogalactopyranoside (IPTG).
   3930..3951    +  protein_bind   CAP binding site: CAP binding activates transcription in the presence of cAMP. E. coli catabolite activator protein
   3966..3996    +  promoter       lac promoter: promoter for the E. coli lac operon
   4004..4020    +  protein_bind   lac operator: The lac repressor binds to the lac operator to inhibit transcription in E. coli. This inhibition can be relieved by adding lactose or isopropyl-β-D-thiogalactopyranoside (IPTG). lac repressor encoded by lacI
   4069..4085    -  misc_feature   MCS (fragment): pBluescript multiple cloning site
   4090..4111    -  promoter       SV40 promoter (fragment): SV40 enhancer and early promoter
   4115..4339    -  polyA_signal   bGH poly(A) signal: bovine growth hormone polyadenylation signal
   4427..5143    -  CDS            EGFP: EGFP is a basic (constitutively fluorescent) green fluorescent protein published in 1996, derived from Aequorea victoria. It is reported to be a rapidly-maturing weak dimer with moderate acid sensitivity.
   5201..9301    -  CDS            Cas9 VQR: Streptococcus pyogenes Cas9 endonuclease with the D1135V/R1335Q/T1337R mutations has an altered recognition specificity for the protospacer adjacent motif (PAM) (Kleinstiver et al., 2015)
   9302..1105    -  CDS            ABE(7.10) (across the origin): adenine base editor comprising wild-type E. coli TadA fused to the evolved TadA*(7.10) mutant (Gaudelli et al., 2017)
