[The description below was written by a language model from this plasmid's Addgene catalogue record and pLannotate feature annotations shown in this document.]
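Description:
hPGK-ABE7.10-P2A-GFP is a mammalian expression plasmid for CRISPR adenine base editing, built by Gibson assembly on a pCMV-type backbone and derived in part from pCMV-ABE7.10. It is propagated in E. coli as a high-copy plasmid through a ColE1/pUC-type origin and selected with ampicillin via the β-lactamase gene. The 9.4 kb sequence also carries small bacterial and cloning remnants (a lac promoter/operator region, lacI and bom fragments, and an MCS fragment) that have no role in the payload.

The expression cassette runs on the reverse strand of the record. The human phosphoglycerate kinase 1 (hPGK) promoter replaces the CMV promoter implied by the backbone name, and a T7 promoter sits between it and the coding sequence. The open reading frame begins with the ABE7.10 deaminase module, wild-type E. coli TadA fused to the evolved TadA*(7.10) variant. This module spans the numbering origin of the circular record and is followed by a Streptococcus pyogenes Cas9 domain. The automated annotation labels this domain "Cas9 VQR", but the catalogue entry makes no mention of an altered-PAM variant, so that label may simply be a best-match call and should be verified against the sequence. The record lists a C-terminal NLS on the insert. A P2A self-cleaving peptide, named in the catalogue but not separately annotated, would lie in the gap before EGFP. This lets editor and reporter be translated from one transcript as separate proteins, and the transcript ends at a bGH polyadenylation signal.

The plasmid carries no guide RNA cassette, so a guide must be supplied separately. GFP fluorescence marks transfected cells that express the editor. The associated work examined how histone deacetylase inhibitors affect adenine base editing.
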