Addgene plasmid #162511: hPGK-ABE7.10-P2A-GFP
Purpose: Express ABE7.10-P2A-GFP by hPGK promoter in mammalian cells
Depositing lab: Yongsub Kim. Depositing organization: University of Ulsan (University and College of Medicine). Publication: Small-molecule inhibitors of histone deacetylase improve CRISPR-based adenine base editing. Shin HR, See JE, Kweon J, Kim HS, Sung GJ, Park S, Jang AH, Jang G, Choi KC, Kim I, Kim JS, Kim Y. Nucleic Acids Res. 2021 Feb 26;49(4):2390-2399. doi: 10.1093/nar/gkab052. PubMed 33544854.
Backbone
  Vector backbone: pCMV
  Vector type: Mammalian Expression, CRISPR
Growth in bacteria
  Bacterial resistance: Ampicillin, 100 μg/mL
  Growth temperature: 37°C
  Growth strain: DH5alpha
  Copy number: High Copy
Gene/Insert
  Gene/Insert name: ABE7.10-P2A-GFP
  Species: Synthetic
  Promoter: hPGK
  Tag / fusion protein: NLS (C terminal on insert)
  Cloning method: Gibson Cloning
  Sequencing primers: 5′ T7-forward; 3′ BGH-reverse
Resource information
  A portion of this plasmid was derived from a plasmid made by: from pCMV-ABE7.10 (Addgene plasmid #102919)
Terms and licenses: Academic/Nonprofit Terms; Industry Terms: Not Available to Industry
How to cite: hPGK-ABE7.10-P2A-GFP was a gift from Yongsub Kim (Addgene plasmid # 162511 ; http://n2t.net/addgene:162511 ; RRID:Addgene_162511)
